Addgene plasmid #166925: pC-01
Purpose: sRNA part (C)
Depositing lab: Thomas Gorochowski. Depositing organization: University of Bristol. Publication: Harnessing the central dogma for stringent multi-level control of gene expression. Greco FV, Pandi A, Erb TJ, Grierson CS, Gorochowski TE. Nat Commun. 2021 Mar 19;12(1):1738. doi: 10.1038/s41467-021-21995-7. PubMed 33741937.
Backbone
  Vector backbone: pMA
  Backbone size w/o insert (bp): 2456
  Total vector size (bp): 2606
  Vector type: Bacterial Expression, Synthetic Biology
Growth in bacteria
  Bacterial resistance: Ampicillin, 100 μg/mL
  Growth temperature: 37°C
  Growth strain: DH5alpha
  Copy number: High Copy
Gene/Insert
  Gene/Insert name: sRNA ToeHold - Block C- Flanked by BsaI sites
  Species: Synthetic
  Insert size (bp): 87
  Cloning method: Unknown
  Sequencing primers: 5′ TTGTAAAACGACGGCCAG; 3′ CATGGTCATAGCTGTTTCC
Terms and licenses: Academic/Nonprofit Terms; Industry Terms: Not Available to Industry
How to cite: pC-01 was a gift from Thomas Gorochowski (Addgene plasmid # 166925 ; http://n2t.net/addgene:166925 ; RRID:Addgene_166925)
