[The description below was written by a language model from this plasmid's Addgene catalogue record and pLannotate feature annotations shown in this document.]
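Description:
pC-01 is a small, high-copy bacterial plasmid that serves as a storage vector for a single synthetic-biology part, designated block C, within a modular toolkit for building gene-regulation circuits in E. coli. It is built on the pMA backbone, a cloning vector of the kind commonly used to deliver synthesised DNA. It replicates through a ColE1/pUC-type origin and is selected with ampicillin via a β-lactamase gene driven by its own promoter. The catalogue lists a total size of about 2.6 kb, whereas the sequenced record used for annotation is about 2.5 kb, so the two figures differ slightly.

The payload is an 87 bp synthetic insert described as a toehold sRNA, flanked by BsaI sites. BsaI is a type IIS enzyme that cuts outside its recognition sequence. This arrangement suggests the block is meant to be excised with defined overhangs and joined to other parts in a Golden Gate-style assembly, although the record lists the cloning method as unknown. In toehold switch systems, a small trigger RNA pairs with a structured 5′ leader on a target mRNA to release the ribosome binding site and permit translation. This matches the associated work on combined transcriptional and translational control of gene expression.

The automated feature table does not annotate the sRNA itself. Apart from the replication and resistance elements, it reports only a T7 promoter and short fragments matching lacZα, M13 ori, lacI, RSF ori and an EGFP variant. Most of these are only tens of bases long and are best read as backbone remnants or chance partial matches rather than functional components. The record does not state which promoter drives the sRNA in the final assembled constructs.
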