Features (pLannotate 1.2.2; 9 found; start..end, strand, type, name):
    338..378     +  rep_origin     RSF ori (fragment): Plasmids containing the RSF 1030 origin of replication can be propagated in E. coli cells that contain additional plasmids with compatible origins.
    415..462     +  CDS            lacI (fragment): lac repressor; lacI; The lac repressor binds to the lac operator to inhibit transcription in E. coli. This inhibition can be relieved by adding lactose or isopropyl-β-D-thiogalactopyranoside (IPTG).
    502..564     -  CDS            (3-F)Tyr-EGFP (fragment): (3-F)Tyr-EGFP is a basic (constitutively fluorescent) green fluorescent protein published in 2004, derived from Aequorea victoria.
    699..717     -  promoter       T7 promoter: promoter for bacteriophage T7 RNA polymerase
    726..882     +  CDS            lacZα (fragment): LacZα fragment of β-galactosidase; lacZ fragment
    903..1034    +  rep_origin     M13 ori (fragment): M13 bacteriophage origin of replication; arrow indicates direction of (+) strand synthesis
   1060..1164    +  promoter       AmpR promoter: bla
   1165..2025    +  CDS            AmpR: β-lactamase; bla; confers resistance to ampicillin, carbenicillin, and related antibiotics
   2196..260     +  rep_origin     ori (across the origin): high-copy-number ColE1/pMB1/pBR322/pUC origin of replication
>Addgene plasmid #166925 | pC-01 | addgene full sequence | sequence record 333629 | Addgene NGS Result
CGTGCACACAGCCCAGCTTGGAGCGAACGACCTACACCGAACTGAGATACCTACAGCGTGAGCTATGAGA
AAGCGCCACGCTTCCCGAAGGGAGAAAGGCGGACAGGTATCCGGTAAGCGGCAGGGTCGGAACAGGAGAG
CGCACGAGGGAGCTTCCAGGGGGAAACGCCTGGTATCTTTATAGTCCTGTCGGGTTTCGCCACCTCTGAC
TTGAGCGTCGATTTTTGTGATGCTCGTCAGGGGGGCGGAGCCTATGGAAAAACGCCAGCAACGCGGCCTT
TTTACGGTTCCTGGCCTTTTGCTGGCCTTTTGCTCATTAGGCACCCCAGGCTTTACCCGAACGACCGAGC
GCAGCGAGTCAGTGAGCGAGGAAGCGGAGAGCGCCCAATACGCAAGGAAACAGCTATGACCATGTTAATG
CAGCTGGCACGACAGGTTTCCCGACTGGAAAGCGGGCAGTGAGCGGAAGGCCCATGAGGCCAGTCTTGTG
CTCCAGGTACCAACGTCCCCATCCAACTCAACCAAGATGGGTACAACGCCTGTAAACAGCTCCTCTCCTT
TACTGGTCTCAAAGCTCTATAAGTGCAAATGCTTGTTCTATCGTCTTGTTCACCTATTGGAAACGGGTCC
AATAGGTCCCACCTTGAGACCGAGCTCTGGACAAGACACGTGGCCTTGACGGCCTTCCGCCAATTCGCCC
TATAGTGAGTCGTATTACGTCGCGCTCACTGGCCGTCGTTTTACAACGTCGTGACTGGGAAAACCCTGGC
GTTACCCAACTTAATCGCCTTGCAGCACATCCCCCTTTCGCCAGCTGGCGTAATAGCGAAGAGGCCCGCA
CCGAAACGCCCTTCCCAACAGTTGCGCAGCCTGAATGGCGAATGGGAGCGCCCTGTAGCGGCCACTCAAC
CCTATCTCGGTCTATTCTTTTGATTTATAAGGGATTTTGCCGATTTCGGCCTATTGGTTAAAAAATGAGC
TGATTTAACAAAAATTTAACGCGAATTTTAACAAAATATTAACGCTTACAATTTAGGTGGCACTTTTCGG
GGAAATGTGCGCGGAACCCCTATTTGTTTATTTTTCTAAATACATTCAAATATGTATCCGCTCATGAGAC
AATAACCCTGATAAATGCTTCAATAATATTGAAAAAGGAAGAGTATGAGTATTCAACATTTCCGTGTCGC
CCTTATTCCCTTTTTTGCGGCATTTTGCCTTCCTGTTTTTGCTCACCCAGAAACGCTGGTGAAAGTAAAA
GATGCTGAAGATCAGTTGGGTGCACGAGTGGGTTACATCGAACTGGATCTCAACAGCGGTAAGATCCTTG
AGAGTTTTCGCCCCGAAGAACGTTTTCCAATGATGAGCACTTTTAAAGTTCTGCTATGTGGCGCGGTATT
ATCCCGTATTGACGCCGGGTAAGAGCAACTCGGTCGCCGCATACACTATTCTCAGAATGACTTGGTTGAG
TACTCACCAGTCACAGAAAAGCATCTTACGGATGGCATGACAGTAAGAGAATTATGCAGTGCTGCCATAA
CCATGAGTGATAACACTGCGGCCAACTTACTTCTGACAACGATCGGAGGACCGAAGGAGCTAACCGCTTT
TTTGCACAACATGGGGGATCATGTAACTCGCCTTGATCGTTGGGAACCGGAGCTGAATGAAGCCATACCA
AACGACGAGCGTGACACCACGATGCCTGTAGCAATGGCAACAACGTTGCGCAAACTATTAACTGGCGAAC
TACTTACTCTAGCTTCCCGGCAACAATTAATAGACTGGATGGAGGCGGATAAAGTTGCAGGACCACTTCT
GCGCTCGGCCCTTCCGGCTGGCTGGTTTATTGCTGATAAATCTGGAGCCGGTGAGCGTGGTTCTCGCGGT
ATCATTGCAGCACTGGGGCCAGATGGTAAGCCCTCCCGTATCGTAGTTATCTACACGACGGGGAGTCAGG
CAACTATGGATGAACGAAATAGACAGATCGCTGAGATAGGTGCCTCACTGATTAAGCATTGGTAACTGTC
AGACCAAGTTTACTCATATATACTTTAGATTGATTTAAAACTTCATTTTTAATTTAAAAGGATCTAGGTG
AAGATCCTTTTTGATAATCTCATGACCAAAATCCCTTAACGTGAGTTTTCGTTCCACTGAGCGTCAGACC
CCGTAGAAAAGATCAAAGGATCTTCTTGAGATCCTTTTTTTCTGCGCGTAATCTGCTGCTTGCAAACAAA
AAAACCACCGCTACCAGCGGTGGTTTGTTTGCCGGATCAAGAGCTACCAACTCTTTTTCCGAAGGTAACT
GGCTTCAGCAGAGCGCAGATACCAAATACTGTTCTTCTAGTGTAGCCGTAGTTAGGCCACCACTTCAAGA
ACTCTGTAGCACCGCCTACATACCTCGCTCTGCTAATCCTGTTACCAGTGGCTGCTGCCAGTGGCGATAA
GTCGTGTCTTACCGGGTTGGACTCAAGACGATAGTTACCGGATAAGGCGCAGCGGTCGGGCTGAACGGGG
GGTT
