>Addgene plasmid #166925 | pC-01 | depositor partial sequence | sequence record 324751 | pC-01 sequence 87 bps
GGTCTCAAGGTGGGACCTATTGGACCCGTTTCCAATAGGTGAACAAGACGATAGAACAAGCATTTGCACT
TATAGAGCTTTGAGACC
